Addgene plasmid #138186: KAT2A sgRNA2
Purpose: 3rd generation lentiviral gRNA plasmid targeting human KAT2A
Depositing lab: Wen Xue. Depositing organization: University of Massachusetts, Worcester. Publication: Depletion of TRRAP induces p53-independent senescence in liver cancer by downregulating mitotic genes. Kwan SY, Sheel A, Song CQ, Zhang XO, Jiang T, Dang H, Cao Y, Ozata DM, Mou H, Yin H, Weng Z, Wang XW, Xue W. Hepatology. 2019 Jun 12. doi: 10.1002/hep.30807. PubMed 31188495.
Backbone
  Vector backbone: LentiCRISPR v2
  Backbone manufacturer: Feng Zhang (Addgene plasmid # 52961)
  Total vector size (bp): 14873
  Vector type: Mammalian Expression, Lentiviral, CRISPR
  Selectable markers: Puromycin
Growth in bacteria
  Bacterial resistance: Ampicillin, 100 μg/mL
  Growth temperature: 37°C
  Growth strain: NEB Stable
  Copy number: High Copy
Gene/Insert
  Gene/Insert name: KAT2A (alt names: GCN5; GCN5L2)
  gRNA/shRNA sequence: CACCgTCACCATGCCACCCTCAGAG
  Species: H. sapiens (human)
  GenBank ID: NC_000017.11 NM_021078.3
  Entrez Gene: KAT2A (a.k.a. GCN5, GCN5L2, PCAF-b, hGCN5)
  Promoter: U6
  Cloning method: Restriction Enzyme; 5′ cloning site BsmBI (destroyed during cloning); 3′ cloning site BsmB1 (destroyed during cloning)
  Sequencing primers: 5′ hU6-F (5'-GAGGGCCTATTTCCCATGATT-3')
Terms and licenses: Academic/Nonprofit Terms; Industry Terms: Not Available to Industry
How to cite: KAT2A sgRNA2 was a gift from Wen Xue (Addgene plasmid # 138186 ; http://n2t.net/addgene:138186 ; RRID:Addgene_138186)
