[The description below was written by a language model from this plasmid's Addgene catalogue record and pLannotate feature annotations shown in this document.]
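Description:
KAT2A sgRNA2 is a third-generation lentiviral CRISPR plasmid built on the LentiCRISPR v2 backbone. It delivers Streptococcus pyogenes Cas9 together with a single guide RNA directed against human KAT2A (also known as GCN5 or GCN5L2). It is propagated in E. coli through a high-copy ColE1/pUC-type origin with ampicillin selection (AmpR), and the backbone also carries an f1 origin. The guide was inserted between BsmBI sites that were destroyed during cloning. It sits downstream of the human U6 RNA polymerase III promoter and directly upstream of the Cas9 gRNA scaffold.

The transfer cassette is framed by a CMV enhancer/promoter-driven truncated HIV-1 5' LTR and a self-inactivating ΔU3 3' LTR. Between them lie the Ψ packaging signal, a gag fragment, the RRE for Rev-dependent nuclear export, and the cPPT/CTS. After the U6–sgRNA unit, an EF-1α core promoter drives Cas9, followed by a puromycin N-acetyltransferase coding region that allows puromycin selection of transduced mammalian cells. A WPRE enhances transcript expression. The feature table does not annotate the linker joining Cas9 to PuroR. Outside the LTRs are a bGH poly(A) signal and an SV40/EM7-driven BleoR cassette with an SV40 poly(A) signal.

The catalogue lists a total size of 14,873 bp, whereas the annotated sequence record is 13,013 nt. The larger figure may describe the parental backbone before its filler was replaced by the guide, but the record does not explain the difference. The construct is intended for producing lentivirus to knock out KAT2A in human cells, and the associated study concerned senescence in liver cancer.
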