Features (pLannotate 1.2.2; 33 found; start..end, strand, type, name):
      1..200     +  promoter       CMV promoter: human cytomegalovirus (CMV) immediate early promoter
    218..398     +  LTR            5' LTR (truncated): truncated 5' long terminal repeat (LTR) from HIV-1
    445..570     +  misc_feature   HIV-1 Ψ: packaging signal of human immunodeficiency virus type 1
    554..917     +  CDS            HIV-1 gag (fragment): gag protein from human immunodeficiency virus 1; gag
   1063..1296    +  misc_feature   RRE: The Rev response element (RRE) of HIV-1 allows for Rev-dependent mRNA export from the nucleus to the cytoplasm.
   1673..1773    +  CDS            Rev (fragment): human immunodeficiency virus 1 (HIV-1) Rev protein; rev; enhances nuclear export of unspliced and incompletely spliced viral mRNAs
   1823..1940    +  misc_feature   cPPT/CTS: central polypurine tract and central termination sequence of HIV-1
   1991..2231    +  promoter       U6 promoter: RNA polymerase III promoter for human U6 snRNA
   2261..2336    +  misc_RNA       gRNA scaffold: guide RNA scaffold for the Streptococcus pyogenes CRISPR/Cas9 system
   2354..2372    +  CDS            small t antigen (fragment): SV40 (simian virus 40) small t antigen
   2398..2609    +  promoter       EF-1α core promoter: core promoter for human elongation factor EF-1α
   2634..6737    +  CDS            Cas9: Cas9 (Csn1) endonuclease from the Streptococcus pyogenes Type II CRISPR/Cas system generates RNA-guided double strand breaks in DNA
   6875..7472    +  CDS            PuroR (fragment): puromycin N-acetyltransferase; pac from Streptomyces; confers resistance to puromycin
   7488..8076    +  misc_feature   WPRE: woodchuck hepatitis virus posttranscriptional regulatory element
   8127..8146    +  misc_feature   cPPT/CTS (fragment): central polypurine tract and central termination sequence of HIV-1
   8148..8381    +  LTR            3' LTR (ΔU3): self-inactivating 3' long terminal repeat (LTR) from HIV-1
   8413..8637    +  polyA_signal   bGH poly(A) signal: bovine growth hormone polyadenylation signal
   8641..8662    +  promoter       SV40 promoter (fragment): SV40 enhancer and early promoter
   8683..9111    +  rep_origin     f1 ori (sequence partly withheld): f1 bacteriophage origin of replication; arrow indicates direction of (+) strand synthesis
   9125..9454    +  promoter       SV40 promoter: SV40 enhancer and early promoter
   9502..9549    +  promoter       EM7 promoter: synthetic bacterial promoter&nbsp
   9568..9942    +  CDS            BleoR: antibiotic-binding protein; Sh ble from Streptoalloteichus hindustanus; confers resistance to bleomycin, phleomycin, and Zeocin™
   9952..10077   +  CDS            ble (fragment): BLE_KLEPN - Experimental evidence at protein level: Swiss-Prot protein existence level 1. Binding protein with a strong affinity to the bleomycin family of antibiotics. Binds to CL990; an antimitotic-antibiotic compound. From Klebsiella pneumoniae.
  10072..10193   +  polyA_signal   SV40 poly(A) signal: SV40 polyadenylation signal
  10264..10286   -  protein_bind   lac operator (fragment): The lac repressor binds to the lac operator to inhibit transcription in E. coli. This inhibition can be relieved by adding lactose or isopropyl-β-D-thiogalactopyranoside (IPTG). lac repressor encoded by lacI
  10290..10320   -  promoter       lac promoter: promoter for the E. coli lac operon
  10335..10356   -  protein_bind   CAP binding site: CAP binding activates transcription in the presence of cAMP. E. coli catabolite activator protein
  10369..10461   -  CDS            lacI (fragment): lac repressor; lacI; The lac repressor binds to the lac operator to inhibit transcription in E. coli. This inhibition can be relieved by adding lactose or isopropyl-β-D-thiogalactopyranoside (IPTG).
  10644..11232   -  rep_origin     ori: high-copy-number ColE1/pMB1/pBR322/pUC origin of replication
  11403..12263   -  CDS            AmpR: β-lactamase; bla; confers resistance to ampicillin, carbenicillin, and related antibiotics
  12264..12368   -  promoter       AmpR promoter: bla
  12427..12479   -  misc_feature   bom (fragment): basis of mobility region from pBR322
  12634..13013   +  enhancer       CMV enhancer: human cytomegalovirus immediate early enhancer
>Addgene plasmid #138186 | KAT2A sgRNA2 | addgene full sequence | sequence record 275161 | Addgene NGS Result
GTGATGCGGTTTTGGCAGTACATCAATGGGCGTGGATAGCGGTTTGACTCACGGGGATTTCCAAGTCTCC
ACCCCATTGACGTCAATGGGAGTTTGTTTTGGCACCAAAATCAACGGGACTTTCCAAAATGTCGTAACAA
CTCCGCCCCATTGACGCAAATGGGCGGTAGGCGTGTACGGTGGGAGGTCTATATAAGCAGCGCGTTTTGC
CTGTACTGGGTCTCTCTGGTTAGACCAGATCTGAGCCTGGGAGCTCTCTGGCTAACTAGGGAACCCACTG
CTTAAGCCTCAATAAAGCTTGCCTTGAGTGCTTCAAGTAGTGTGTGCCCGTCTGTTGTGTGACTCTGGTA
ACTAGAGATCCCTCAGACCCTTTTAGTCAGTGTGGAAAATCTCTAGCAGTGGCGCCCGAACAGGGACTTG
AAAGCGAAAGGGAAACCAGAGGAGCTCTCTCGACGCAGGACTCGGCTTGCTGAAGCGCGCACGGCAAGAG
GCGAGGGGCGGCGACTGGTGAGTACGCCAAAAATTTTGACTAGCGGAGGCTAGAAGGAGAGAGATGGGTG
CGAGAGCGTCAGTATTAAGCGGGGGAGAATTAGATCGCGATGGGAAAAAATTCGGTTAAGGCCAGGGGGA
AAGAAAAAATATAAATTAAAACATATAGTATGGGCAAGCAGGGAGCTAGAACGATTCGCAGTTAATCCTG
GCCTGTTAGAAACATCAGAAGGCTGTAGACAAATACTGGGACAGCTACAACCATCCCTTCAGACAGGATC
AGAAGAACTTAGATCATTATATAATACAGTAGCAACCCTCTATTGTGTGCATCAAAGGATAGAGATAAAA
GACACCAAGGAAGCTTTAGACAAGATAGAGGAAGAGCAAAACAAAAGTAAGACCACCGCACAGCAAGCGG
CCGCTGATCTTCAGACCTGGAGGAGGAGATATGAGGGACAATTGGAGAAGTGAATTATATAAATATAAAG
TAGTAAAAATTGAACCATTAGGAGTAGCACCCACCAAGGCAAAGAGAAGAGTGGTGCAGAGAGAAAAAAG
AGCAGTGGGAATAGGAGCTTTGTTCCTTGGGTTCTTGGGAGCAGCAGGAAGCACTATGGGCGCAGCGTCA
ATGACGCTGACGGTACAGGCCAGACAATTATTGTCTGGTATAGTGCAGCAGCAGAACAATTTGCTGAGGG
CTATTGAGGCGCAACAGCATCTGTTGCAACTCACAGTCTGGGGCATCAAGCAGCTCCAGGCAAGAATCCT
GGCTGTGGAAAGATACCTAAAGGATCAACAGCTCCTGGGGATTTGGGGTTGCTCTGGAAAACTCATTTGC
ACCACTGCTGTGCCTTGGAATGCTAGTTGGAGTAATAAATCTCTGGAACAGATTTGGAATCACACGACCT
GGATGGAGTGGGACAGAGAAATTAACAATTACACAAGCTTAATACACTCCTTAATTGAAGAATCGCAAAA
CCAGCAAGAAAAGAATGAACAAGAATTATTGGAATTAGATAAATGGGCAAGTTTGTGGAATTGGTTTAAC
ATAACAAATTGGCTGTGGTATATAAAATTATTCATAATGATAGTAGGAGGCTTGGTAGGTTTAAGAATAG
TTTTTGCTGTACTTTCTATAGTGAATAGAGTTAGGCAGGGATATTCACCATTATCGTTTCAGACCCACCT
CCCAACCCCGAGGGGACCCGACAGGCCCGAAGGAATAGAAGAAGAAGGTGGAGAGAGAGACAGAGACAGA
TCCATTCGATTAGTGAACGGATCGGCACTGCGTGCGCCAATTCTGCAGACAAATGGCAGTATTCATCCAC
AATTTTAAAAGAAAAGGGGGGATTGGGGGGTACAGTGCAGGGGAAAGAATAGTAGACATAATAGCAACAG
ACATACAAACTAAAGAATTACAAAAACAAATTACAAAAATTCAAAATTTTCGGGTTTATTACAGGGACAG
CAGAGATCCAGTTTGGTTAATTAAGGTACCGAGGGCCTATTTCCCATGATTCCTTCATATTTGCATATAC
GATACAAGGCTGTTAGAGAGATAATTAGAATTAATTTGACTGTAAACACAAAGATATTAGTACAAAATAC
GTGACGTAGAAAGTAATAATTTCTTGGGTAGTTTGCAGTTTTAAAATTATGTTTTAAAATGGACTATCAT
ATGCTTACCGTAACTTGAAAGTATTTCGATTTCTTGGCTTTATATATCTTGTGGAAAGGACGAAACACCG
TCACCATGCCACCCTCAGAGGTTTTAGAGCTAGAAATAGCAAGTTAAAATAAGGCTAGTCCGTTATCAAC
TTGAAAAAGTGGCACCGAGTCGGTGCTTTTTTGAATTCGCTAGCTAGGTCTTGAAAGGAGTGGGAATTGG
CTCCGGTGCCCGTCAGTGGGCAGAGCGCACATCGCCCACAGTCCCCGAGAAGTTGGGGGGAGGGGTCGGC
AATTGATCCGGTGCCTAGAGAAGGTGGCGCGGGGTAAACTGGGAAAGTGATGTCGTGTACTGGCTCCGCC
TTTTTCCCGAGGGTGGGGGAGAACCGTATATAAGTGCAGTAGTCGCCGTGAACGTTCTTTTTCGCAACGG
GTTTGCCGCCAGAACACAGGACCGGTTCTAGAGCGCTGCCACCATGGACAAGAAGTACAGCATCGGCCTG
GACATCGGCACCAACTCTGTGGGCTGGGCCGTGATCACCGACGAGTACAAGGTGCCCAGCAAGAAATTCA
AGGTGCTGGGCAACACCGACCGGCACAGCATCAAGAAGAACCTGATCGGAGCCCTGCTGTTCGACAGCGG
CGAAACAGCCGAGGCCACCCGGCTGAAGAGAACCGCCAGAAGAAGATACACCAGACGGAAGAACCGGATC
TGCTATCTGCAAGAGATCTTCAGCAACGAGATGGCCAAGGTGGACGACAGCTTCTTCCACAGACTGGAAG
AGTCCTTCCTGGTGGAAGAGGATAAGAAGCACGAGCGGCACCCCATCTTCGGCAACATCGTGGACGAGGT
GGCCTACCACGAGAAGTACCCCACCATCTACCACCTGAGAAAGAAACTGGTGGACAGCACCGACAAGGCC
GACCTGCGGCTGATCTATCTGGCCCTGGCCCACATGATCAAGTTCCGGGGCCACTTCCTGATCGAGGGCG
ACCTGAACCCCGACAACAGCGACGTGGACAAGCTGTTCATCCAGCTGGTGCAGACCTACAACCAGCTGTT
CGAGGAAAACCCCATCAACGCCAGCGGCGTGGACGCCAAGGCCATCCTGTCTGCCAGACTGAGCAAGAGC
AGACGGCTGGAAAATCTGATCGCCCAGCTGCCCGGCGAGAAGAAGAATGGCCTGTTCGGAAACCTGATTG
CCCTGAGCCTGGGCCTGACCCCCAACTTCAAGAGCAACTTCGACCTGGCCGAGGATGCCAAACTGCAGCT
GAGCAAGGACACCTACGACGACGACCTGGACAACCTGCTGGCCCAGATCGGCGACCAGTACGCCGACCTG
TTTCTGGCCGCCAAGAACCTGTCCGACGCCATCCTGCTGAGCGACATCCTGAGAGTGAACACCGAGATCA
CCAAGGCCCCCCTGAGCGCCTCTATGATCAAGAGATACGACGAGCACCACCAGGACCTGACCCTGCTGAA
AGCTCTCGTGCGGCAGCAGCTGCCTGAGAAGTACAAAGAGATTTTCTTCGACCAGAGCAAGAACGGCTAC
GCCGGCTACATTGACGGCGGAGCCAGCCAGGAAGAGTTCTACAAGTTCATCAAGCCCATCCTGGAAAAGA
TGGACGGCACCGAGGAACTGCTCGTGAAGCTGAACAGAGAGGACCTGCTGCGGAAGCAGCGGACCTTCGA
CAACGGCAGCATCCCCCACCAGATCCACCTGGGAGAGCTGCACGCCATTCTGCGGCGGCAGGAAGATTTT
TACCCATTCCTGAAGGACAACCGGGAAAAGATCGAGAAGATCCTGACCTTCCGCATCCCCTACTACGTGG
GCCCTCTGGCCAGGGGAAACAGCAGATTCGCCTGGATGACCAGAAAGAGCGAGGAAACCATCACCCCCTG
GAACTTCGAGGAAGTGGTGGACAAGGGCGCTTCCGCCCAGAGCTTCATCGAGCGGATGACCAACTTCGAT
AAGAACCTGCCCAACGAGAAGGTGCTGCCCAAGCACAGCCTGCTGTACGAGTACTTCACCGTGTATAACG
AGCTGACCAAAGTGAAATACGTGACCGAGGGAATGAGAAAGCCCGCCTTCCTGAGCGGCGAGCAGAAAAA
GGCCATCGTGGACCTGCTGTTCAAGACCAACCGGAAAGTGACCGTGAAGCAGCTGAAAGAGGACTACTTC
AAGAAAATCGAGTGCTTCGACTCCGTGGAAATCTCCGGCGTGGAAGATCGGTTCAACGCCTCCCTGGGCA
CATACCACGATCTGCTGAAAATTATCAAGGACAAGGACTTCCTGGACAATGAGGAAAACGAGGACATTCT
GGAAGATATCGTGCTGACCCTGACACTGTTTGAGGACAGAGAGATGATCGAGGAACGGCTGAAAACCTAT
GCCCACCTGTTCGACGACAAAGTGATGAAGCAGCTGAAGCGGCGGAGATACACCGGCTGGGGCAGGCTGA
GCCGGAAGCTGATCAACGGCATCCGGGACAAGCAGTCCGGCAAGACAATCCTGGATTTCCTGAAGTCCGA
CGGCTTCGCCAACAGAAACTTCATGCAGCTGATCCACGACGACAGCCTGACCTTTAAAGAGGACATCCAG
AAAGCCCAGGTGTCCGGCCAGGGCGATAGCCTGCACGAGCACATTGCCAATCTGGCCGGCAGCCCCGCCA
TTAAGAAGGGCATCCTGCAGACAGTGAAGGTGGTGGACGAGCTCGTGAAAGTGATGGGCCGGCACAAGCC
CGAGAACATCGTGATCGAAATGGCCAGAGAGAACCAGACCACCCAGAAGGGACAGAAGAACAGCCGCGAG
AGAATGAAGCGGATCGAAGAGGGCATCAAAGAGCTGGGCAGCCAGATCCTGAAAGAACACCCCGTGGAAA
ACACCCAGCTGCAGAACGAGAAGCTGTACCTGTACTACCTGCAGAATGGGCGGGATATGTACGTGGACCA
GGAACTGGACATCAACCGGCTGTCCGACTACGATGTGGACCATATCGTGCCTCAGAGCTTTCTGAAGGAC
GACTCCATCGACAACAAGGTGCTGACCAGAAGCGACAAGAACCGGGGCAAGAGCGACAACGTGCCCTCCG
AAGAGGTCGTGAAGAAGATGAAGAACTACTGGCGGCAGCTGCTGAACGCCAAGCTGATTACCCAGAGAAA
GTTCGACAATCTGACCAAGGCCGAGAGAGGCGGCCTGAGCGAACTGGATAAGGCCGGCTTCATCAAGAGA
CAGCTGGTGGAAACCCGGCAGATCACAAAGCACGTGGCACAGATCCTGGACTCCCGGATGAACACTAAGT
ACGACGAGAATGACAAGCTGATCCGGGAAGTGAAAGTGATCACCCTGAAGTCCAAGCTGGTGTCCGATTT
CCGGAAGGATTTCCAGTTTTACAAAGTGCGCGAGATCAACAACTACCACCACGCCCACGACGCCTACCTG
AACGCCGTCGTGGGAACCGCCCTGATCAAAAAGTACCCTAAGCTGGAAAGCGAGTTCGTGTACGGCGACT
ACAAGGTGTACGACGTGCGGAAGATGATCGCCAAGAGCGAGCAGGAAATCGGCAAGGCTACCGCCAAGTA
CTTCTTCTACAGCAACATCATGAACTTTTTCAAGACCGAGATTACCCTGGCCAACGGCGAGATCCGGAAG
CGGCCTCTGATCGAGACAAACGGCGAAACCGGGGAGATCGTGTGGGATAAGGGCCGGGATTTTGCCACCG
TGCGGAAAGTGCTGAGCATGCCCCAAGTGAATATCGTGAAAAAGACCGAGGTGCAGACAGGCGGCTTCAG
CAAAGAGTCTATCCTGCCCAAGAGGAACAGCGATAAGCTGATCGCCAGAAAGAAGGACTGGGACCCTAAG
AAGTACGGCGGCTTCGACAGCCCCACCGTGGCCTATTCTGTGCTGGTGGTGGCCAAAGTGGAAAAGGGCA
AGTCCAAGAAACTGAAGAGTGTGAAAGAGCTGCTGGGGATCACCATCATGGAAAGAAGCAGCTTCGAGAA
GAATCCCATCGACTTTCTGGAAGCCAAGGGCTACAAAGAAGTGAAAAAGGACCTGATCATCAAGCTGCCT
AAGTACTCCCTGTTCGAGCTGGAAAACGGCCGGAAGAGAATGCTGGCCTCTGCCGGCGAACTGCAGAAGG
GAAACGAACTGGCCCTGCCCTCCAAATATGTGAACTTCCTGTACCTGGCCAGCCACTATGAGAAGCTGAA
GGGCTCCCCCGAGGATAATGAGCAGAAACAGCTGTTTGTGGAACAGCACAAGCACTACCTGGACGAGATC
ATCGAGCAGATCAGCGAGTTCTCCAAGAGAGTGATCCTGGCCGACGCTAATCTGGACAAAGTGCTGTCCG
CCTACAACAAGCACCGGGATAAGCCCATCAGAGAGCAGGCCGAGAATATCATCCACCTGTTTACCCTGAC
CAATCTGGGAGCCCCTGCCGCCTTCAAGTACTTTGACACCACCATCGACCGGAAGAGGTACACCAGCACC
AAAGAGGTGCTGGACGCCACCCTGATCCACCAGAGCATCACCGGCCTGTACGAGACACGGATCGACCTGT
CTCAGCTGGGAGGCGACAAGCGACCTGCCGCCACAAAGAAGGCTGGACAGGCTAAGAAGAAGAAAGATTA
CAAAGACGATGACGATAAGGGATCCGGCGCAACAAACTTCTCTCTGCTGAAACAAGCCGGAGATGTCGAA
GAGAATCCTGGACCGACCGAGTACAAGCCCACGGTGCGCCTCGCCACCCGCGACGACGTCCCCAGGGCCG
TACGCACCCTCGCCGCCGCGTTCGCCGACTACCCCGCCACGCGCCACACCGTCGATCCGGACCGCCACAT
CGAGCGGGTCACCGAGCTGCAAGAACTCTTCCTCACGCGCGTCGGGCTCGACATCGGCAAGGTGTGGGTC
GCGGACGACGGCGCCGCGGTGGCGGTCTGGACCACGCCGGAGAGCGTCGAAGCGGGGGCGGTGTTCGCCG
AGATCGGCCCGCGCATGGCCGAGTTGAGCGGTTCCCGGCTGGCCGCGCAGCAACAGATGGAAGGCCTCCT
GGCGCCGCACCGGCCCAAGGAGCCCGCGTGGTTCCTGGCCACCGTCGGAGTCTCGCCCGACCACCAGGGC
AAGGGTCTGGGCAGCGCCGTCGTGCTCCCCGGAGTGGAGGCGGCCGAGCGCGCCGGGGTGCCCGCCTTCC
TGGAGACCTCCGCGCCCCGCAACCTCCCCTTCTACGAGCGGCTCGGCTTCACCGTCACCGCCGACGTCGA
GGTGCCCGAAGGACCGCGCACCTGGTGCATGACCCGCAAGCCCGGTGCCTGAACGCGTTAAGTCGACAAT
CAACCTCTGGATTACAAAATTTGTGAAAGATTGACTGGTATTCTTAACTATGTTGCTCCTTTTACGCTAT
GTGGATACGCTGCTTTAATGCCTTTGTATCATGCTATTGCTTCCCGTATGGCTTTCATTTTCTCCTCCTT
GTATAAATCCTGGTTGCTGTCTCTTTATGAGGAGTTGTGGCCCGTTGTCAGGCAACGTGGCGTGGTGTGC
ACTGTGTTTGCTGACGCAACCCCCACTGGTTGGGGCATTGCCACCACCTGTCAGCTCCTTTCCGGGACTT
TCGCTTTCCCCCTCCCTATTGCCACGGCGGAACTCATCGCCGCCTGCCTTGCCCGCTGCTGGACAGGGGC
TCGGCTGTTGGGCACTGACAATTCCGTGGTGTTGTCGGGGAAATCATCGTCCTTTCCTTGGCTGCTCGCC
TGTGTTGCCACCTGGATTCTGCGCGGGACGTCCTTCTGCTACGTCCCTTCGGCCCTCAATCCAGCGGACC
TTCCTTCCCGCGGCCTGCTGCCGGCTCTGCGGCCTCTTCCGCGTCTTCGCCTTCGCCCTCAGACGAGTCG
GATCTCCCTTTGGGCCGCCTCCCCGCGTCGACTTTAAGACCAATGACTTACAAGGCAGCTGTAGATCTTA
GCCACTTTTTAAAAGAAAAGGGGGGACTGGAAGGGCTAATTCACTCCCAACGAAGACAAGATCTGCTTTT
TGCTTGTACTGGGTCTCTCTGGTTAGACCAGATCTGAGCCTGGGAGCTCTCTGGCTAACTAGGGAACCCA
CTGCTTAAGCCTCAATAAAGCTTGCCTTGAGTGCTTCAAGTAGTGTGTGCCCGTCTGTTGTGTGACTCTG
GTAACTAGAGATCCCTCAGACCCTTTTAGTCAGTGTGGAAAATCTCTAGCAGGGCCCGTTTAAACCCGCT
GATCAGCCTCGACTGTGCCTTCTAGTTGCCAGCCATCTGTTGTTTGCCCCTCCCCCGTGCCTTCCTTGAC
CCTGGAAGGTGCCACTCCCACTGTCCTTTCCTAATAAAATGAGGAAATTGCATCGCATTGTCTGAGTAGG
TGTCATTCTATTCTGGGGGGTGGGGTGGGGCAGGACAGCAAGGGGGAGGATTGGGAAGACAATAGCAGGC
ATGCTGGGGATGCGGTGGGCTCTATGGCTTCTGAGGCGGAAAGAACCAGCTGGGGCTCTAGGGGGTATCC
CC
[124 nt withheld, positions 8683-8806]
C
[91 nt withheld, positions 8808-8898]
A
[49 nt withheld, positions 8900-8948]
CCTTTGACGTTGGAGTCCACGTTCTTT
[37 nt withheld, positions 8976-9012]
ACCCTATCTCGGTCTATTCTTTTGATTTATAAGGGATTTTGCCGATTTCGGCCTATTGGTTAAAAAATGA
GCTGATTTAACAAAAATTTAACGCGAATTAATTCTGTGGAATGTGTGTCAGTTAGGGTGTGGAAAGTCCC
CAGGCTCCCCAGCAGGCAGAAGTATGCAAAGCATGCATCTCAATTAGTCAGCAACCAGGTGTGGAAAGTC
CCCAGGCTCCCCAGCAGGCAGAAGTATGCAAAGCATGCATCTCAATTAGTCAGCAACCATAGTCCCGCCC
CTAACTCCGCCCATCCCGCCCCTAACTCCGCCCAGTTCCGCCCATTCTCCGCCCCATGGCTGACTAATTT
TTTTTATTTATGCAGAGGCCGAGGCCGCCTCTGCCTCTGAGCTATTCCAGAAGTAGTGAGGAGGCTTTTT
TGGAGGCCTAGGCTTTTGCAAAAAGCTCCCGGGAGCTTGTATATCCATTTTCGGATCTGATCAGCACGTG
TTGACAATTAATCATCGGCATAGTATATCGGCATAGTATAATACGACAAGGTGAGGAACTAAACCATGGC
CAAGTTGACCAGTGCCGTTCCGGTGCTCACCGCGCGCGACGTCGCCGGAGCGGTCGAGTTCTGGACCGAC
CGGCTCGGGTTCTCCCGGGACTTCGTGGAGGACGACTTCGCCGGTGTGGTCCGGGACGACGTGACCCTGT
TCATCAGCGCGGTCCAGGACCAGGTGGTGCCGGACAACACCCTGGCCTGGGTGTGGGTGCGCGGCCTGGA
CGAGCTGTACGCCGAGTGGTCGGAGGTCGTGTCCACGAACTTCCGGGACGCCTCCGGGCCGGCCATGACC
GAGATCGGCGAGCAGCCGTGGGGGCGGGAGTTCGCCCTGCGCGACCCGGCCGGCAACTGCGTGCACTTCG
TGGCCGAGGAGCAGGACTGACACGTGCTACGAGATTTCGATTCCACCGCCGCCTTCTATGAAAGGTTGGG
CTTCGGAATCGTTTTCCGGGACGCCGGCTGGATGATCCTCCAGCGCGGGGATCTCATGCTGGAGTTCTTC
GCCCACCCCAACTTGTTTATTGCAGCTTATAATGGTTACAAATAAAGCAATAGCATCACAAATTTCACAA
ATAAAGCATTTTTTTCACTGCATTCTAGTTGTGGTTTGTCCAAACTCATCAATGTATCTTATCATGTCTG
TATACCGTCGACCTCTAGCTAGAGCTTGGCGTAATCATGGTCATAGCTGTTTCCTGTGTGAAATTGTTAT
CCGCTCACAATTCCACACAACATACGAGCCGGAAGCATAAAGTGTAAAGCCTGGGGTGCCTAATGAGTGA
GCTAACTCACATTAATTGCGTTGCGCTCACTGCCCGCTTTCCAGTCGGGAAACCTGTCGTGCCAGCTGCA
TTAATGAATCGGCCAACGCGCGGGGAGAGGCGGTTTGCGTATTGGGCGCTCTTCCGCTTCCTCGCTCACT
GACTCGCTGCGCTCGGTCGTTCGGCTGCGGCGAGCGGTATCAGCTCACTCAAAGGCGGTAATACGGTTAT
CCACAGAATCAGGGGATAACGCAGGAAAGAACATGTGAGCAAAAGGCCAGCAAAAGGCCAGGAACCGTAA
AAAGGCCGCGTTGCTGGCGTTTTTCCATAGGCTCCGCCCCCCTGACGAGCATCACAAAAATCGACGCTCA
AGTCAGAGGTGGCGAAACCCGACAGGACTATAAAGATACCAGGCGTTTCCCCCTGGAAGCTCCCTCGTGC
GCTCTCCTGTTCCGACCCTGCCGCTTACCGGATACCTGTCCGCCTTTCTCCCTTCGGGAAGCGTGGCGCT
TTCTCATAGCTCACGCTGTAGGTATCTCAGTTCGGTGTAGGTCGTTCGCTCCAAGCTGGGCTGTGTGCAC
GAACCCCCCGTTCAGCCCGACCGCTGCGCCTTATCCGGTAACTATCGTCTTGAGTCCAACCCGGTAAGAC
ACGACTTATCGCCACTGGCAGCAGCCACTGGTAACAGGATTAGCAGAGCGAGGTATGTAGGCGGTGCTAC
AGAGTTCTTGAAGTGGTGGCCTAACTACGGCTACACTAGAAGAACAGTATTTGGTATCTGCGCTCTGCTG
AAGCCAGTTACCTTCGGAAAAAGAGTTGGTAGCTCTTGATCCGGCAAACAAACCACCGCTGGTAGCGGTG
GTTTTTTTGTTTGCAAGCAGCAGATTACGCGCAGAAAAAAAGGATCTCAAGAAGATCCTTTGATCTTTTC
TACGGGGTCTGACGCTCAGTGGAACGAAAACTCACGTTAAGGGATTTTGGTCATGAGATTATCAAAAAGG
ATCTTCACCTAGATCCTTTTAAATTAAAAATGAAGTTTTAAATCAATCTAAAGTATATATGAGTAAACTT
GGTCTGACAGTTACCAATGCTTAATCAGTGAGGCACCTATCTCAGCGATCTGTCTATTTCGTTCATCCAT
AGTTGCCTGACTCCCCGTCGTGTAGATAACTACGATACGGGAGGGCTTACCATCTGGCCCCAGTGCTGCA
ATGATACCGCGAGACCCACGCTCACCGGCTCCAGATTTATCAGCAATAAACCAGCCAGCCGGAAGGGCCG
AGCGCAGAAGTGGTCCTGCAACTTTATCCGCCTCCATCCAGTCTATTAATTGTTGCCGGGAAGCTAGAGT
AAGTAGTTCGCCAGTTAATAGTTTGCGCAACGTTGTTGCCATTGCTACAGGCATCGTGGTGTCACGCTCG
TCGTTTGGTATGGCTTCATTCAGCTCCGGTTCCCAACGATCAAGGCGAGTTACATGATCCCCCATGTTGT
GCAAAAAAGCGGTTAGCTCCTTCGGTCCTCCGATCGTTGTCAGAAGTAAGTTGGCCGCAGTGTTATCACT
CATGGTTATGGCAGCACTGCATAATTCTCTTACTGTCATGCCATCCGTAAGATGCTTTTCTGTGACTGGT
GAGTACTCAACCAAGTCATTCTGAGAATAGTGTATGCGGCGACCGAGTTGCTCTTGCCCGGCGTCAATAC
GGGATAATACCGCGCCACATAGCAGAACTTTAAAAGTGCTCATCATTGGAAAACGTTCTTCGGGGCGAAA
ACTCTCAAGGATCTTACCGCTGTTGAGATCCAGTTCGATGTAACCCACTCGTGCACCCAACTGATCTTCA
GCATCTTTTACTTTCACCAGCGTTTCTGGGTGAGCAAAAACAGGAAGGCAAAATGCCGCAAAAAAGGGAA
TAAGGGCGACACGGAAATGTTGAATACTCATACTCTTCCTTTTTCAATATTATTGAAGCATTTATCAGGG
TTATTGTCTCATGAGCGGATACATATTTGAATGTATTTAGAAAAATAAACAAATAGGGGTTCCGCGCACA
TTTCCCCGAAAAGTGCCACCTGACGTCGACGGATCGGGAGATCTCCCGATCCCCTATGGTGCACTCTCAG
TACAATCTGCTCTGATGCCGCATAGTTAAGCCAGTATCTGCTCCCTGCTTGTGTGTTGGAGGTCGCTGAG
TAGTGCGCGAGCAAAATTTAAGCTACAACAAGGCAAGGCTTGACCGACAATTGCATGAAGAATCTGCTTA
GGGTTAGGCGTTTTGCGCTGCTTCGCGATGTACGGGCCAGATATACGCGTTGACATTGATTATTGACTAG
TTATTAATAGTAATCAATTACGGGGTCATTAGTTCATAGCCCATATATGGAGTTCCGCGTTACATAACTT
ACGGTAAATGGCCCGCCTGGCTGACCGCCCAACGACCCCCGCCCATTGACGTCAATAATGACGTATGTTC
CCATAGTAACGCCAATAGGGACTTTCCATTGACGTCAATGGGTGGAGTATTTACGGTAAACTGCCCACTT
GGCAGTACATCAAGTGTATCATATGCCAAGTACGCCCCCTATTGACGTCAATGACGGTAAATGGCCCGCC
TGGCATTATGCCCAGTACATGACCTTATGGGACTTTCCTACTTGGCAGTACATCTACGTATTAGTCATCG
CTATTACCATG
